>Addgene plasmid #225719 | pCAGGS puro HA-hUSP27X G76S | addgene full sequence | sequence record 445596 | Addgene NGS Result
AAAAAAACCACCGCTACCAGCGGTGGTTTGTTTGCCGGATCAAGAGCTACCAACTCTTTTTCCGAAGGTA
ACTGGCTTCAGCAGAGCGCAGATACCAAATACTGTTCTTCTAGTGTAGCCGTAGTTAGGCCACCACTTCA
AGAACTCTGTAGCACCGCCTACATACCTCGCTCTGCTAATCCTGTTACCAGTGGCTGCTGCCAGTGGCGA
TAAGTCGTGTCTTACCGGGTTGGACTCAAGACGATAGTTACCGGATAAGGCGCAGCGGTCGGGCTGAACG
GGGGGTTCGTGCACACAGCCCAGCTTGGAGCGAACGACCTACACCGAACTGAGATACCTACAGCGTGAGC
TATGAGAAAGCGCCACGCTTCCCGAAGGGAGAAAGGCGGACAGGTATCCGGTAAGCGGCAGGGTCGGAAC
AGGAGAGCGCACGAGGGAGCTTCCAGGGGGAAACGCCTGGTATCTTTATAGTCCTGTCGGGTTTCGCCAC
CTCTGACTTGAGCGTCGATTTTTGTGATGCTCGTCAGGGGGGCGGAGCCTATGGAAAAACGCCAGCAACG
CGGCCTTTTTACGGTTCCTGGCCTTTTGCTGGCCTTTTGCTCACATGTTCTTTCCTGCGTTATCCCCTGA
TTCTGTGGATAACCGTATTACCGCCTTTGAGTGAGCTGATACCGCTCGCCGCAGCCGAACGACCGAGCGC
AGCGAGTCAGTGAGCGAGGAAGCGGAAGAGCGCCCAATACGCAAACCGCCTCTCCCCGCGCGTTGGCCGA
TTCATTAATGCAGCTGGCACGACAGGTTTCCCGACTGGAAAGCGGGCAGTGAGCGCAACGCAATTAATGT
GAGTTAGCTCACTCATTAGGCACCCCAGGCTTTACACTTTATGCTTCCGGCTCGTATGTTGTGTGGAATT
GTGAGCGGATAACAATTTCACACAGGAAACAGCTATGACATGATTACGAATTTGGCCAAGTCGGCCTCTA
ATACGACTCACTATAGGGAGCTCGTCGACATTGATTATTGACTAGTTATTAATAGTAATCAATTACGGGG
TCATTAGTTCATAGCCCATATATGGAGTTCCGCGTTACATAACTTACGGTAAATGGCCCGCCTGGCTGAC
CGCCCAACGACCCCCGCCCATTGACGTCAATAATGACGTATGTTCCCATAGTAACGCCAATAGGGACTTT
CCATTGACGTCAATGGGTGGAGTATTTACGGTAAACTGCCCACTTGGCAGTACATCAAGTGTATCATATG
CCAAGTACGCCCCCTATTGACGTCAATGACGGTAAATGGCCCGCCTGGCATTATGCCCAGTACATGACCT
TATGGGACTTTCCTACTTGGCAGTACATCTACGTATTAGTCATCGCTATTACCATGGTCGAGGTGAGCCC
CACGTTCTGCTTCACTCTCCCCATCTCCCCCCCCTCCCCACCCCCAATTTTGTATTTATTTATTTTTTAA
TTATTTTGTGCAGCGATGGGGGCGGGGGGGGGGGGGGCGCGCGCCAGGCGGGGCGGGGCGGGGCGAGGGG
CGGGGCGGGGCGAGGCGGAGAGGTGCGGCGGCAGCCAATCAGAGCGGCGCGCTCCGAAAGTTTCCTTTTA
TGGCGAGGCGGCGGCGGCGGCGGCCCTATAAAAAGCGAAGCGCGCGGCGGGCGGGAGTCGCTGCGCGCTG
CCTTCGCCCCGTGCCCCGCTCCGCCGCCGCCTCGCGCCGCCCGCCCCGGCTCTGACTGACCGCGTTACTC
CCACAGGTGAGCGGGCGGGACGGCCCTTCTCCTCCGGGCTGTAATTAGCGCTTGGTTTAATGACGGCTTG
TTTCTTTTCTGTGGCTGCGTGAAAGCCTTGAGGGGCTCCGGGAGGGCCCTTTGTGCGGGGGGAGCGGCTC
GGGGGGTGCGTGCGTGTGTGTGTGCGTGGGGAGCGCCGCGTGCGGCTCCGCGCTGCCCGGCGGCTGTGAG
CGCTGCGGGCGCGGCGCGGGGCTTTGTGCGCTCCGCAGTGTGCGCGAGGGGAGCGCGGCCGGGGGCGGTG
CCCCGCGGTGCGGGGGGGGCTGCGAGGGGAACAAAGGCTGCGTGCGGGGTGTGTGCGTGGGGGGGTGAGC
AGGGGGTGTGGGCGCGTCGGTCGGGCTGCAACCCCCCCTGCACCCCCCTCCCCGAGTTGCTGAGCACGGC
CCGGCTTCGGGTGCGGGGCTCCGTACGGGGCGTGGCGCGGGGCTCGCCGTGCCGGGCGGGGGGTGGCGGC
AGGTGGGGGTGCCGGGCGGGGCGGGGCCGCCTCGGGCCGGGGAGGGCTCGGGGGAGGGGCGCGGCGGCCC
CCGGAGCGCCGGCGGCTGTCGAGGCGCGGCGAGCCGCAGCCATTGCCTTTTATGGTAATCGTGCGAGAGG
GCGCAGGGACTTCCTTTGTCCCAAATCTGTGCGGAGCCGAAATCTGGGAGGCGCCGCCGCACCCCCTCTA
GCGGGCGCGGGGCGAAGCGGTGCGGCGCCGGCAGGAAGGAAATGGGCGGGGAGGGCCTTCGTGCGTCGCC
GCGCCGCCGTCCCCTTCTCCCTCTCCAGCCTCGGGGCTGTCCGCGGGGGGACGGCTGCCTTCGGGGGGGA
CGGGGCAGGGCGGGGTTCGGCTTCTGGCGTGTGACCGGCGGCTCTAGAGCCTCTGCTAACCATGTTCATG
CCTTCTTCTTTTTCCTACAGCTCCTGGGCAACGTGCTGGTTATTGTGCTGTCTCATCATTTTGGCAAAGA
ATTCGCCACCATGTACCCATACGATGTGCCAGATTACGCCGGATCCATGTGTAAGGACTATGTATATGAC
AAAGACATTGAGCAAATTGCCAAAGAAGAGCAAGGAGAAGCTTTGAAATTACAAGCCTCCACCTCAACAG
AGGTTTCTCACCAGCAGTGTTCAGTGCCAGGCCTTGGTGAGAAATTCCCAACCTGGGAAACAACCAAACC
AGAATTAGAACTGCTGGGGCACAACCCGAGGAGAAGAAGAATCACCTCCAGCTTTACGATCAGTTTAAGA
GGACTCATCAATCTTGGCAACACGTGCTTTATGAACTGCATTGTCCAGGCCCTCACCCACACGCCGATAC
TGAGAGATTTCTTTCTCTCTGACAGGCACCGATGTGAGATGCCGAGTCCCGAGTTGTGTCTGGTCTGTGA
GATGTCGTCGCTGTTTCGGGAGTTGTATTCTGGAAACCCGTCTCCTCATGTGCCCTATAAGTTACTGCAC
CTGGTGTGGATACATGCCCGCCATTTAGCAGGGTACAGGCAACAGGATGCCCACGAGTTCCTCATTGCAG
CGTTAGATGTCCTGCACAGGCACTGCAAAGGTGATGATGTCGGGAAGGCGGCCAACAATCCCAACCACTG
TAACTGCATCATAGACCAAATCTTCACAGGTGGCCTGCAGTCTGATGTCACCTGTCAAGCCTGCCATGGC
GTCTCCACCACGATAGACCCATGCTGGGACATTAGTTTGGACTTGCCTGGCTCTTGCACCTCCTTCTGGC
CCATGAGCCCAGGGAGGGAGAGCAGTGTGAACGGGGAAAGCCACATACCAGGAATCACCACCCTCACGGA
CTGCTTGCGGAGGTTTACGAGGCCAGAGCACTTAGGAAGCAGTGCCAAAATCAAATGTGGTAGTTGCCAA
AGCTACCAGGAATCTACCAAACAGCTCACAATGAATAAATTACCTGTCGTTGCCTGTTTTCATTTCAAAC
GGTTTGAACATTCAGCGAAACAGAGGCGCAAGATCACTACATACATTTCCTTTCCTCTGGAGCTGGATAT
GACGCCGTTTATGGCCTCAAGTAAAGAGAGCAGAATGAATGGACAATTGCAGCTGCCAACCAATAGTGGA
AACAACGAAAATAAGTATTCCTTGTTTGCTGTGGTTAATCACCAAGGAACCTTGGAGAGTGGCCACTATA
CCAGCTTCATCCGGCACCACAAGGACCAGTGGTTCAAGTGTGATGATGCCGTCATCACTAAGGCCAGTAT
TAAGGACGTACTGGACAGTGAAGGGTATTTACTGTTCTATCACAAACAGGTGCTAGAACATGAGTCAGAA
AAAGTGAAAGAAATGAACACACAAGCCTACTGAGGATCCGGCAAGCTTGGTACCTCGCGACTCGAGCCTT
AATTAAGGGCTAGCAAATGCATGCGGCCGCCAATTCCAGCTGAGCGCCGGTCGCTACCATTACCAGTTGG
TCTGGTGTCAAAAATAATAATAACCGGGCAGGCCATGTCTGCCCGTATTTCGCGTAAGGAAATCCATTAT
GTACTATTTAAAAAACACAAACTTTTGGATGTTCGGTTTATTCTTTTTCTTTTACTTTTTTATCATGGGA
GCCTACTTCCCGTTTTTCCCGATTTGGCTACATGACATCAACCATATCAGCAAAAGTGATACGGGTATTA
TTTTTGCCGCTATTTCTCTGTTCTCGCTATTATTCCAACCGCTGTTTGGTCTGCTTTCTGACAAACTCGG
AACTTGTTTATTGCAGCTTATAATGGTTACAAATAAAGCAATAGCATCACAAATTTCACAAATAAAGCAT
TTTTTTCACTGCATTCTAGTTGTGGTTTGTCCAAACTCATCAATGTATCTTATCATGTCTGGATCTACCG
GGTAGGGGAGGCGCTTTTCCCAAGGCAGTCTGGAGCATGCGCTTTAGCAGCCCCGCTGGGCACTTGGCGC
TACACAAGTGGCCTCTGGCCTCGCACACATTCCACATCCACCGGTAGGCGCCAACCGGCTCCGTTCTTTG
GTGGCCCCTTCGCGCCACCTTCTACTCCTCCCCTAGTCAGGAAGTTCCCCCCCGCCCCGCAGCTCGCGTC
GTGCAGGACGTGACAAATGGAAGTAGCACGTCTCACTAGTCTCGTGCAGATGGACAGCACCGCTGAGCAA
TGGAAGCGGGTAGGCCTTTGGGGCAGCGGCCAATAGCAGCTTTGCTCCTTCGCTTTCTGGGCTCAGAGGC
TGGGAAGGGGTGGGTCCGGGGGCGGGCTCAGGGGCGGGCTCAGGGGCGGGGCGGGCGCCCGAAGGTCCTC
CGGAGGCCCGGCATTCTGCACGCTTCAAAAGCGCACGTCTGCCGCGCTGTTCTCCTCTTCCTCATCTCCG
GGCCTTTCGACAAGCTAGCTTACCATGACCGAGTACAAGCCCACGGTGCGCCTCGCCACCCGCGACGACG
TCCCCAGGGCCGTACGCACCCTCGCCGCCGCGTTCGCCGACTACCCCGCCACGCGCCACACCGTCGATCC
GGACCGCCACATCGAGCGGGTCACCGAGCTGCAAGAACTCTTCCTCACGCGCGTCGGGCTCGACATCGGC
AAGGTGTGGGTCGCGGACGACGGCGCCGCGGTGGCGGTCTGGACCACGCCGGAGAGCGTCGAAGCGGGGG
CGGTGTTCGCCGAGATCGGCCCGCGCATGGCCGAGTTGAGCGGTTCCCGGCTGGCCGCGCAGCAACAGAT
GGAAGGCCTCCTGGCGCCGCACCGGCCCAAGGAGCCCGCGTGGTTCCTGGCCACCGTCGGCGTCTCGCCC
GACCACCAGGGCAAGGGTCTGGGCAGCGCCGTCGTGCTCCCCGGAGTGGAGGCGGCCGAGCGCGCCGGGG
TGCCCGCCTTCCTGGAGACCTCCGCGCCCCGCAACCTCCCCTTCTACGAGCGGCTCGGCTTCACCGTCAC
CGCCGACGTCGAGGTGCCCGAAGGACCGCGCACCTGGTGCATGACCCGCAAGCCCGGTGCCTGACGCCCG
CCCCACGACCCGCAGCGCCCGACCGAAAGGAGCGCACGACCCCATGCATCGATTTGCCAGCCATCTGTTG
TTTGCCCCTCCCCCGTGCCTTCCTTGACCCTGGAAGGTGCCACTCCCACTGTCCTTTCCTAATAAAATGA
GGAAATTGCATCGCATTGTCTGAGTAGGTGTCATTCTATTCTGGGGGGTGGGGTGGGGCAGGACAGCAAG
GGGGAGGATTGGGAAGACAATAGCAGGCATGCTGGGGATGCGGTGGGCTCTATGGCTTCTGAGGCGGAAA
GAACCAGCTGGGGCTCGACGCGGCCGGCCGCTGACCAAGTCAGCTTGGCACTGGCCGTCGTTTTACAACG
TCGTGACTGGGAAAACCCTGGCGTTACCCAACTTAATCGCCTTGCAGCACATCCCCCTTTCGCCAGCTGG
CGTAATAGCGAAGAGGCCCGCACCGATCGCCCTTCCCAACAGTTGCGCAGCCTGAATGGCGAATGGAAAT
TGTAAGCGTTAATATTTTGTTAAAATTCGCGTTAAATTTTTGTTAAATCAGCTCATTTTTTAACCAATAG
GCCGAAATCGGCAAAATCCCTTATAAATCAAAAGAATAGACCGAGATAGGGT
[37 nt withheld, positions 6353-6389]
AAAGAACGTGGACTCCAACGTCAAAGG
[49 nt withheld, positions 6417-6465]
T
[91 nt withheld, positions 6467-6557]
G
[124 nt withheld, positions 6559-6682]
CAGGTGGCACTTTTCGGGGAAATGTGCGCGGAACCCCTATTTGTTTATTTTTCTAAATACATTCAAATAT
GTATCCGCTCATGAGACAATAACCCTGATAAATGCTTCAATAATATTGAAAAAGGAAGAGTATGAGTATT
CAACATTTCCGTGTCGCCCTTATTCCCTTTTTTGCGGCATTTTGCCTTCCTGTTTTTGCTCACCCAGAAA
CGCTGGTGAAAGTAAAAGATGCTGAAGATCAGTTGGGTGCACGAGTGGGTTACATCGAACTGGATCTCAA
CAGCGGTAAGATCCTTGAGAGTTTTCGCCCCGAAGAACGTTTTCCAATGATGAGCACTTTTAAAGTTCTG
CTATGTGGCGCGGTATTATCCCGTATTGACGCCGGGCAAGAGCAACTCGGTCGCCGCATACACTATTCTC
AGAATGACTTGGTTGAGTACTCACCAGTCACAGAAAAGCATCTTACGGATGGCATGACAGTAAGAGAATT
ATGCAGTGCTGCCATAACCATGAGTGATAACACTGCGGCCAACTTACTTCTGACAACGATCGGAGGACCG
AAGGAGCTAACCGCTTTTTTGCACAACATGGGGGATCATGTAACTCGCCTTGATCGTTGGGAACCGGAGC
TGAATGAAGCCATACCAAACGACGAGCGTGACACCACGATGCCTGTAGCAATGGCAACAACGTTGCGCAA
ACTATTAACTGGCGAACTACTTACTCTAGCTTCCCGGCAACAATTAATAGACTGGATGGAGGCGGATAAA
GTTGCAGGACCACTTCTGCGCTCGGCCCTTCCGGCTGGCTGGTTTATTGCTGATAAATCTGGAGCCGGTG
AGCGTGGGTCTCGCGGTATCATTGCAGCACTGGGGCCAGATGGTAAGCCCTCCCGTATCGTAGTTATCTA
CACGACGGGGAGTCAGGCAACTATGGATGAACGAAATAGACAGATCGCTGAGATAGGTGCCTCACTGATT
AAGCATTGGTAACTGTCAGACCAAGTTTACTCATATATACTTTAGATTGATTTAAAACTTCATTTTTAAT
TTAAAAGGATCTAGGTGAAGATCCTTTTTGATAATCTCATGACCAAAATCCCTTAACGTGAGTTTTCGTT
CCACTGAGCGTCAGACCCCGTAGAAAAGATCAAAGGATCTTCTTGAGATCCTTTTTTTCTGCGCGTAATC
TGCTGCTTGCAAAC
Features (pLannotate 1.2.2; 22 found; start..end, strand, type, name):
    730..822     +  CDS            lacI (fragment): lac repressor; lacI; The lac repressor binds to the lac operator to inhibit transcription in E. coli. This inhibition can be relieved by adding lactose or isopropyl-β-D-thiogalactopyranoside (IPTG).
    835..856     +  protein_bind   CAP binding site: CAP binding activates transcription in the presence of cAMP. E. coli catabolite activator protein
    871..901     +  promoter       lac promoter: promoter for the E. coli lac operon
    909..925     +  protein_bind   lac operator: The lac repressor binds to the lac operator to inhibit transcription in E. coli. This inhibition can be relieved by adding lactose or isopropyl-β-D-thiogalactopyranoside (IPTG). lac repressor encoded by lacI
    979..997     +  promoter       T7 promoter: promoter for bacteriophage T7 RNA polymerase
   1007..1386    +  enhancer       CMV enhancer: human cytomegalovirus immediate early enhancer
   1388..1663    +  promoter       chicken β-actin promoter: No description available
   1664..2680    +  intron         chimeric intron: chimera between introns from chicken β-actin and rabbit β-globin
   2678..2734    +  CDS            HBB (fragment): HBB_LEPEU - Experimental evidence at protein level: Swiss-Prot protein existence level 1. Involved in oxygen transport from the lung to the various peripheral tissues. From Lepus europaeus (European hare).
   2744..2769    +  CDS            3xHA (fragment): three tandem HA epitope tags
   2777..4090    +  CDS            Usp27: UBP27_MOUSE - Also known as Usp27x. Experimental evidence at protein level: Swiss-Prot protein existence level 1. Deubiquitinase that can reduce the levels of BCL2L11/BIM ubiquitination and stabilize BCL2L11 in response to the RAF-MAPK- degradation signal. By acting on BCL2L11 levels, may counteract the anti-apoptotic effects of MAPK activity. From Mus musculus (Mouse).
   4269..4481    +  CDS            lacY (fragment): LACY_ECOLI - Experimental evidence at protein level: Swiss-Prot protein existence level 1. Responsible for transport of beta-galactosides into the cell, with the concomitant import of a proton (symport system). Can transport lactose, melibiose, lactulose or the analog methyl-1-thio-beta,D- galactopyranoside (TMG), but not sucrose or fructose (PubMed:1848449, PubMed:18177889, PubMed:22106930). The substrate specificity is directed toward the galactopyranosyl moiety of the substrate (PubMed:22106930). From Escherichia coli (strain K12).
   4481..4615    +  polyA_signal   SV40 poly(A) signal: SV40 polyadenylation signal
   4620..5119    +  promoter       PGK promoter: mouse phosphoglycerate kinase 1 promoter
   5135..5734    +  CDS            PuroR: puromycin N-acetyltransferase; pac from Streptomyces alboniger; confers resistance to puromycin
   5794..6005    +  polyA_signal   bGH poly(A) signal (fragment): bovine growth hormone polyadenylation signal
   6009..6030    +  promoter       SV40 promoter (fragment): SV40 enhancer and early promoter
   6069..6223    +  CDS            lacZα (fragment): LacZα fragment of β-galactosidase; lacZ fragment
   6254..6682    -  rep_origin     f1 ori (sequence partly withheld): f1 bacteriophage origin of replication; arrow indicates direction of (+) strand synthesis
   6709..6813    +  promoter       AmpR promoter: bla
   6814..7674    +  CDS            AmpR: β-lactamase; bla; confers resistance to ampicillin, carbenicillin, and related antibiotics
   7845..547     +  rep_origin     ori (across the origin): high-copy-number ColE1/pMB1/pBR322/pUC origin of replication
