[The description below was written by a language model from this plasmid's Addgene catalogue record and pLannotate feature annotations shown in this document.]
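Description:
pCAGGS puro HA-hUSP27X G76S is a mammalian expression plasmid of about 7.9 kb, built on the pCAGGS puro backbone and intended for transfection into mammalian cells. In bacteria it is maintained through a high-copy ColE1/pUC-type origin and selected with ampicillin via the β-lactamase gene. An f1 phage origin is also present, along with remnants of lac operon sequences (lacI, lacZα and lacY fragments, lac promoter and operator) and a T7 promoter, which appear to be carried over from earlier cloning vectors rather than serving the mammalian expression function.

The payload is the 1,314 bp coding sequence of human USP27X, an X-linked deubiquitinase, carrying the G76S substitution and fused at its N-terminus to an HA epitope tag. The automated annotation labels this open reading frame by its closest match, the mouse Usp27 protein, but the catalogue record identifies it as the human gene. The short annotated HA match is consistent with the recorded HA tag. Expression is driven by the composite CAG promoter, made up of the CMV immediate-early enhancer, the chicken β-actin promoter and a chimeric β-actin/β-globin intron, which gives strong constitutive transcription in many mammalian cell types. An SV40 polyadenylation signal lies downstream of the insert. A separate cassette, consisting of the mouse PGK promoter, puromycin N-acetyltransferase and a bGH poly(A) signal, allows puromycin selection of transfected cells.

The associated publication concerns USP27X variants underlying X-linked intellectual disability, so this construct serves to express the tagged G76S variant and examine its effect on protein function, with the HA tag enabling detection or immunoprecipitation.
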