Addgene plasmid #225719: pCAGGS puro HA-hUSP27X G76S
Purpose: Transfection of USP27X (G76S) with HA tag in mammalian cells
Depositing lab: Francisco Bustos. Depositing organization: Sanford Research. Publication: USP27X variants underlying X-linked intellectual disability disrupt protein function via distinct mechanisms. Koch I, Slovik M, Zhang Y, Liu B, Rennie M, Konz E, Cogne B, Daana M, Davids L, Diets IJ, Gold NB, Holtz AM, Isidor B, Mor-Shaked H, Neira Fresneda J, Niederhoffer KY, Nizon M, Pfundt R, Simon M, Stegmann A, Guillen Sacoto MJ, Wevers M, Barakat TS, Yanovsky-Dagan S, Atanassov BS, Toth R, Gao C, Bustos F, Harel T. Life Sci Alliance. 2024 Jan 5;7(3):e202302258. doi: 10.26508/lsa.202302258. Print 2024 Mar. PubMed 38182161.
Backbone
  Vector backbone: pCAGGS puro
  Vector type: Mammalian Expression
Growth in bacteria
  Bacterial resistance: Ampicillin, 100 μg/mL
  Growth temperature: 37°C
  Growth strain: DH5alpha
  Copy number: High Copy
Gene/Insert
  Gene/Insert name: USP27X G76S
  Species: H. sapiens (human)
  Insert size (bp): 1314
  Mutation: G76S
  Entrez Gene: USP27X (a.k.a. MRX105, USP22L, USP27, XLID105)
  Tag / fusion protein: HA (N terminal on insert)
  Cloning method: Restriction Enzyme; 5′ cloning site Unknown (unknown if destroyed)
Terms and licenses: Academic/Nonprofit Terms; Industry Terms: Not Available to Industry
How to cite: pCAGGS puro HA-hUSP27X G76S was a gift from Francisco Bustos (Addgene plasmid # 225719 ; http://n2t.net/addgene:225719 ; RRID:Addgene_225719)
